Addgene plasmid #59153: pLentiPGK Puro DEST PKAKTRClover
Purpose: Lentiviral vector to express PKA KTR mClover under PGK promoter (With Puromycin Resistance)
Depositing lab: Markus Covert. Depositing organization: Stanford University. Publication: High-sensitivity measurements of multiple kinase activities in live single cells. Regot S, Hughey JJ, Bajar BT, Carrasco S, Covert MW. Cell. 2014 Jun 19;157(7):1724-34. doi: 10.1016/j.cell.2014.04.039. PubMed 24949979.
Backbone
  Vector backbone: pLENTI PGK Puro DEST (w529-2)
  Backbone manufacturer: Eric Campeau Lab (Addgene Plasmid 19068)
  Vector type: Mammalian Expression, Lentiviral
  Selectable markers: Puromycin
Growth in bacteria
  Bacterial resistance: Ampicillin, 100 μg/mL
  Growth temperature: 30°C
  Growth strain: Stbl3
  Copy number: Unknown
Gene/Insert
  Gene/Insert name: PKA (alt name: PRKACA protein kinase cAMP-activated catalytic subunit alpha)
  Species: H. sapiens (human)
  Entrez Gene: PRKACA (a.k.a. CAFD1, PKACA, PPNAD4)
  Promoter: PGK
  Cloning method: Gateway Cloning
  Sequencing primers: 5′ CGTCGCCGTCCAGCTCGACCAG
Terms and licenses: Academic/Nonprofit Terms; Industry Terms: Not Available to Industry
How to cite: pLentiPGK Puro DEST PKAKTRClover was a gift from Markus Covert (Addgene plasmid # 59153 ; http://n2t.net/addgene:59153 ; RRID:Addgene_59153)
