[The description below was written by a language model from this plasmid's Addgene catalogue record and the feature table of its GenBank file.]
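Description:
pLentiPGK Puro DEST PKAKTRClover is an 8,871 bp HIV-1-based lentiviral expression plasmid built on the pLENTI PGK Puro DEST (w529-2) Gateway destination backbone. In bacteria it is maintained by a high-copy ColE1/pUC-type origin and selected through the beta-lactamase (AmpR) gene. An f1 origin, an SV40 origin and residual lac, T3 and T7 promoter elements also remain from the parental cloning vector. The viral portion has a truncated 5' LTR, the Psi packaging signal, the Rev response element, the cPPT/CTS and a self-inactivating Delta-U3 3' LTR followed by an SV40 polyadenylation signal. The genome can therefore be packaged when helper functions are supplied in trans and integrates without regenerating an active viral promoter.

The payload lies between attB1 and attB2 sites left by Gateway recombination and is driven by the human PGK promoter. According to the record it is a PKA kinase translocation reporter (KTR) fused to the green fluorescent protein mClover. The feature table does not annotate this coding sequence directly, showing only EGFP-family primer sites within the roughly 0.9 kb interval. The catalogue lists the gene as human PRKACA, but the stated purpose and the small insert size suggest a sensor of PKA activity rather than the kinase itself. A WPRE downstream of the insert enhances transcript expression. A separate mouse PGK promoter drives puromycin N-acetyltransferase, allowing selection of transduced mammalian cells. The associated publication concerns measuring multiple kinase activities in live single cells, consistent with using the plasmid to make stable reporter lines for fluorescence imaging of PKA activity.
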