LOCUS       Exported 8871 bp ds-DNA circular SYN 12-MAY-2021
DEFINITION  Lentiviral vector to express PKA KTR mClover under PGK promoter
            (With Puromycin Resistance).
ACCESSION   .
VERSION     .
KEYWORDS    pLentiPGK Puro DEST PKAKTRClover
SOURCE      synthetic DNA construct
  ORGANISM  synthetic DNA construct
REFERENCE   1 (bases 1 to 8871)
  AUTHORS   Regot S, Hughey JJ, Bajar BT, Carrasco S, Covert MW
  TITLE     High-sensitivity measurements of multiple kinase activities in live
            single cells.
  JOURNAL   Cell. 2014 Jun 19;157(7):1724-34. doi: 10.1016/j.cell.2014.04.039.
  PUBMED    24949979
REFERENCE   2 (bases 1 to 8871)
  AUTHORS   .
  TITLE     Direct Submission
  JOURNAL   Exported May 12, 2021 from SnapGene Server 1.1.58
            http://www.snapgene.com
FEATURES             Location/Qualifiers
     source          1..8871
                     /organism="synthetic DNA construct"
                     /mol_type="other DNA"
     promoter        27..131
                     /gene="bla"
                     /label=AmpR promoter
     CDS             132..992
                     /codon_start=1
                     /gene="bla"
                     /product="beta-lactamase"
                     /label=AmpR
                     /note="confers resistance to ampicillin, carbenicillin, and
                     related antibiotics"
                     /translation="MSIQHFRVALIPFFAAFCLPVFAHPETLVKVKDAEDQLGARVGYI
                     ELDLNSGKILESFRPEERFPMMSTFKVLLCGAVLSRIDAGQEQLGRRIHYSQNDLVEYS
                     PVTEKHLTDGMTVRELCSAAITMSDNTAANLLLTTIGGPKELTAFLHNMGDHVTRLDRW
                     EPELNEAIPNDERDTTMPVAMATTLRKLLTGELLTLASRQQLIDWMEADKVAGPLLRSA
                     LPAGWFIADKSGAGERGSRGIIAALGPDGKPSRIVVIYTTGSQATMDERNRQIAEIGAS
                     LIKHW"
     primer_bind     complement(350..369)
                     /label=Amp-R
                     /note="Ampicillin resistance gene, reverse primer"
     rep_origin      1163..1751
                     /direction=RIGHT
                     /label=ori
                     /note="high-copy-number ColE1/pMB1/pBR322/pUC origin of
                     replication"
     primer_bind     1652..1671
                     /label=pBR322ori-F
                     /note="pBR322 origin, forward primer"
     primer_bind     1905..1922
                     /label=L4440
                     /note="L4440 vector, forward primer"
     protein_bind    2039..2060
                     /label=CAP binding site
                     /bound_moiety="E. coli catabolite activator protein"
                     /note="CAP binding activates transcription in the presence
                     of cAMP."
     promoter        2075..2105
                     /label=lac promoter
                     /note="promoter for the E. coli lac operon"
     protein_bind    2113..2129
                     /label=lac operator
                     /bound_moiety="lac repressor encoded by lacI"
                     /note="The lac repressor binds to the lac operator to
                     inhibit transcription in E. coli. This inhibition can be
                     relieved by adding lactose or
                     isopropyl-beta-D-thiogalactopyranoside (IPTG)."
     primer_bind     2118..2140
                     /label=M13/pUC Reverse
                     /note="In lacZ gene"
     primer_bind     2137..2153
                     /label=M13 rev
                     /note="common sequencing primer, one of multiple similar
                     variants"
     primer_bind     2137..2153
                     /label=M13 Reverse
                     /note="In lacZ gene. Also called M13-rev"
     primer_bind     2172..2192
                     /label=T3
                     /note="T3 promoter, forward primer"
     promoter        2174..2192
                     /label=T3 promoter
                     /note="promoter for bacteriophage T3 RNA polymerase"
     LTR             2448..2628
                     /label=5' LTR (truncated)
                     /note="truncated 5' long terminal repeat (LTR) from HIV-1"
     misc_feature    2672..2797
                     /label=HIV-1 Psi
                     /note="packaging signal of human immunodeficiency virus
                     type 1"
     misc_feature    3290..3523
                     /label=RRE
                     /note="The Rev response element (RRE) of HIV-1 allows for
                     Rev-dependent mRNA export from the nucleus to the
                     cytoplasm."
     CDS             3708..3752
                     /codon_start=1
                     /product="antigenic peptide corresponding to amino acids
                     655 to 669 of the HIV envelope protein gp41 (Lutje Hulsik
                     et al., 2013)"
                     /label=gp41 peptide
                     /note="recognized by the 2H10 single-chain llama nanobody"
                     /translation="KNEQELLELDKWASL"
     misc_feature    4019..4136
                     /label=cPPT/CTS
                     /note="central polypurine tract and central termination
                     sequence of HIV-1"
     promoter        4183..4693
                     /label=hPGK promoter
                     /note="human phosphoglycerate kinase 1 promoter"
     primer_bind     4612..4630
                     /label=hPGK-F
                     /note="Human PGK promoter, forward primer"
     protein_bind    4748..4772
                     /gene="mutant version of attB"
                     /label=attB1
                     /bound_moiety="BP Clonase(TM)"
                     /note="recombination site for the Gateway(R) BP reaction"
     primer_bind     complement(5033..5054)
                     /label=EGFP-N
                     /note="EGFP, reverse primer"
     primer_bind     5641..5662
                     /label=EGFP-C
                     /note="EGFP, forward primer"
     protein_bind    complement(5698..5722)
                     /gene="mutant version of attB"
                     /label=attB2
                     /bound_moiety="BP Clonase(TM)"
                     /note="recombination site for the Gateway(R) BP reaction"
     misc_feature    5753..6341
                     /label=WPRE
                     /note="woodchuck hepatitis virus posttranscriptional
                     regulatory element"
     primer_bind     complement(5806..5826)
                     /label=WPRE-R
                     /note="WPRE, reverse primer"
     CDS             complement(6224..6235)
                     /codon_start=1
                     /product="Factor Xa recognition and cleavage site"
                     /label=Factor Xa site
                     /translation="IEGR"
     promoter        6355..6854
                     /label=PGK promoter
                     /note="mouse phosphoglycerate kinase 1 promoter"
     primer_bind     complement(6390..6413)
                     /label=MSCV-rev
                     /note="Murine stem cell virus, reverse primer"
     primer_bind     6787..6806
                     /label=mPGK-F
                     /note="Mouse PGK promoter, forward primer"
     CDS             6875..7474
                     /codon_start=1
                     /gene="pac from Streptomyces alboniger"
                     /product="puromycin N-acetyltransferase"
                     /label=PuroR
                     /note="confers resistance to puromycin"
                     /translation="MTEYKPTVRLATRDDVPRAVRTLAAAFADYPATRHTVDPDRHIER
                     VTELQELFLTRVGLDIGKVWVADDGAAVAVWTTPESVEAGAVFAEIGPRMAELSGSRLA
                     AQQQMEGLLAPHRPKEPAWFLATVGVSPDHQGKGLGSAVVLPGVEAAERAGVPAFLETS
                     APRNLPFYERLGFTVTADVEVPEGPRTWCMTRKPGA"
     primer_bind     complement(6875..6894)
                     /label=Puro-R
                     /note="Puromycin resistance gene, reverse primer. Also
                     called puro-variant-R"
     primer_bind     7371..7391
                     /label=Puro-F
                     /note="Puromycin resistance gene, forward primer"
     LTR             7612..7845
                     /label=3' LTR (Delta-U3)
                     /note="self-inactivating 3' long terminal repeat (LTR) from
                     HIV-1"
     polyA_signal    7917..8038
                     /label=SV40 poly(A) signal
                     /note="SV40 polyadenylation signal"
     primer_bind     complement(7954..7973)
                     /label=SV40pA-R
                     /note="SV40 polyA, reverse primer"
     primer_bind     8008..8027
                     /label=EBV-rev
                     /note="SV40 polyA terminator, reverse primer"
     rep_origin      8057..8192
                     /label=SV40 ori
                     /note="SV40 origin of replication"
     primer_bind     8119..8138
                     /label=SV40pro-F
                     /note="SV40 promoter/origin, forward primer"
     primer_bind     complement(8224..8243)
                     /label=T7
                     /note="T7 promoter, forward primer"
     promoter        complement(8225..8243)
                     /label=T7 promoter
                     /note="promoter for bacteriophage T7 RNA polymerase"
     primer_bind     complement(8253..8270)
                     /label=M13 Forward
                     /note="In lacZ gene. Also called M13-F20 or M13 (-21)
                     Forward"
     primer_bind     complement(8253..8269)
                     /label=M13 fwd
                     /note="common sequencing primer, one of multiple similar
                     variants"
     primer_bind     complement(8262..8284)
                     /label=M13/pUC Forward
                     /note="In lacZ gene"
     rep_origin      8414..8869
                     /direction=RIGHT
                     /label=f1 ori
                     /note="f1 bacteriophage origin of replication; arrow
                     indicates direction of (+) strand synthesis"
     primer_bind     complement(8501..8520)
                     /label=F1ori-R
                     /note="F1 origin, reverse primer"
     primer_bind     8711..8732
                     /label=F1ori-F
                     /note="F1 origin, forward primer"
ORIGIN
        1 caggtggcac ttttcgggga aatgtgcgcg gaacccctat ttgtttattt ttctaaatac
       61 attcaaatat gtatccgctc atgagacaat aaccctgata aatgcttcaa taatattgaa
      121 aaaggaagag tatgagtatt caacatttcc gtgtcgccct tattcccttt tttgcggcat
      181 tttgccttcc tgtttttgct cacccagaaa cgctggtgaa agtaaaagat gctgaagatc
      241 agttgggtgc acgagtgggt tacatcgaac tggatctcaa cagcggtaag atccttgaga
      301 gttttcgccc cgaagaacgt tttccaatga tgagcacttt taaagttctg ctatgtggcg
      361 cggtattatc ccgtattgac gccgggcaag agcaactcgg tcgccgcata cactattctc
      421 agaatgactt ggttgagtac tcaccagtca cagaaaagca tcttacggat ggcatgacag
      481 taagagaatt atgcagtgct gccataacca tgagtgataa cactgcggcc aacttacttc
      541 tgacaacgat cggaggaccg aaggagctaa ccgctttttt gcacaacatg ggggatcatg
      601 taactcgcct tgatcgttgg gaaccggagc tgaatgaagc cataccaaac gacgagcgtg
      661 acaccacgat gcctgtagca atggcaacaa cgttgcgcaa actattaact ggcgaactac
      721 ttactctagc ttcccggcaa caattaatag actggatgga ggcggataaa gttgcaggac
      781 cacttctgcg ctcggccctt ccggctggct ggtttattgc tgataaatct ggagccggtg
      841 agcgtgggtc tcgcggtatc attgcagcac tggggccaga tggtaagccc tcccgtatcg
      901 tagttatcta cacgacgggg agtcaggcaa ctatggatga acgaaataga cagatcgctg
      961 agataggtgc ctcactgatt aagcattggt aactgtcaga ccaagtttac tcatatatac
     1021 tttagattga tttaaaactt catttttaat ttaaaaggat ctaggtgaag atcctttttg
     1081 ataatctcat gaccaaaatc ccttaacgtg agttttcgtt ccactgagcg tcagaccccg
     1141 tagaaaagat caaaggatct tcttgagatc ctttttttct gcgcgtaatc tgctgcttgc
     1201 aaacaaaaaa accaccgcta ccagcggtgg tttgtttgcc ggatcaagag ctaccaactc
     1261 tttttccgaa ggtaactggc ttcagcagag cgcagatacc aaatactgtc cttctagtgt
     1321 agccgtagtt aggccaccac ttcaagaact ctgtagcacc gcctacatac ctcgctctgc
     1381 taatcctgtt accagtggct gctgccagtg gcgataagtc gtgtcttacc gggttggact
     1441 caagacgata gttaccggat aaggcgcagc ggtcgggctg aacggggggt tcgtgcacac
     1501 agcccagctt ggagcgaacg acctacaccg aactgagata cctacagcgt gagctatgag
     1561 aaagcgccac gcttcccgaa gggagaaagg cggacaggta tccggtaagc ggcagggtcg
     1621 gaacaggaga gcgcacgagg gagcttccag ggggaaacgc ctggtatctt tatagtcctg
     1681 tcgggtttcg ccacctctga cttgagcgtc gatttttgtg atgctcgtca ggggggcgga
     1741 gcctatggaa aaacgccagc aacgcggcct ttttacggtt cctggccttt tgctggcctt
     1801 ttgctcacat gttctttcct gcgttatccc ctgattctgt ggataaccgt attaccgcct
     1861 ttgagtgagc tgataccgct cgccgcagcc gaacgaccga gcgcagcgag tcagtgagcg
     1921 aggaagcgga agagcgccca atacgcaaac cgcctctccc cgcgcgttgg ccgattcatt
     1981 aatgcagctg gcacgacagg tttcccgact ggaaagcggg cagtgagcgc aacgcaatta
     2041 atgtgagtta gctcactcat taggcacccc aggctttaca ctttatgctt ccggctcgta
     2101 tgttgtgtgg aattgtgagc ggataacaat ttcacacagg aaacagctat gaccatgatt
     2161 acgccaagcg cgcaattaac cctcactaaa gggaacaaaa gctggagctg caagcttaat
     2221 gtagtcttat gcaatactct tgtagtcttg caacatggta acgatgagtt agcaacatgc
     2281 cttacaagga gagaaaaagc accgtgcatg ccgattggtg gaagtaaggt ggtacgatcg
     2341 tgccttatta ggaaggcaac agacgggtct gacatggatt ggacgaacca ctgaattgcc
     2401 gcattgcaga gatattgtat ttaagtgcct agctcgatac aataaacggg tctctctggt
     2461 tagaccagat ctgagcctgg gagctctctg gctaactagg gaacccactg cttaagcctc
     2521 aataaagctt gccttgagtg cttcaagtag tgtgtgcccg tctgttgtgt gactctggta
     2581 actagagatc cctcagaccc ttttagtcag tgtggaaaat ctctagcagt ggcgcccgaa
     2641 cagggacctg aaagcgaaag ggaaaccaga gctctctcga cgcaggactc ggcttgctga
     2701 agcgcgcacg gcaagaggcg aggggcggcg actggtgagt acgccaaaaa ttttgactag
     2761 cggaggctag aaggagagag atgggtgcga gagcgtcagt attaagcggg ggagaattag
     2821 atcgcgatgg gaaaaaattc ggttaaggcc agggggaaag aaaaaatata aattaaaaca
     2881 tatagtatgg gcaagcaggg agctagaacg attcgcagtt aatcctggcc tgttagaaac
     2941 atcagaaggc tgtagacaaa tactgggaca gctacaacca tcccttcaga caggatcaga
     3001 agaacttaga tcattatata atacagtagc aaccctctat tgtgtgcatc aaaggataga
     3061 gataaaagac accaaggaag ctttagacaa gatagaggaa gagcaaaaca aaagtaagac
     3121 caccgcacag caagcggccg ctgatcttca gacctggagg aggagatatg agggacaatt
     3181 ggagaagtga attatataaa tataaagtag taaaaattga accattagga gtagcaccca
     3241 ccaaggcaaa gagaagagtg gtgcagagag aaaaaagagc agtgggaata ggagctttgt
     3301 tccttgggtt cttgggagca gcaggaagca ctatgggcgc agcctcaatg acgctgacgg
     3361 tacaggccag acaattattg tctggtatag tgcagcagca gaacaatttg ctgagggcta
     3421 ttgaggcgca acagcatctg ttgcaactca cagtctgggg catcaagcag ctccaggcaa
     3481 gaatcctggc tgtggaaaga tacctaaagg atcaacagct cctggggatt tggggttgct
     3541 ctggaaaact catttgcacc actgctgtgc cttggaatgc tagttggagt aataaatctc
     3601 tggaacagat ttggaatcac acgacctgga tggagtggga cagagaaatt aacaattaca
     3661 caagcttaat acactcctta attgaagaat cgcaaaacca gcaagaaaag aatgaacaag
     3721 aattattgga attagataaa tgggcaagtt tgtggaattg gtttaacata acaaattggc
     3781 tgtggtatat aaaattattc ataatgatag taggaggctt ggtaggttta agaatagttt
     3841 ttgctgtact ttctatagtg aatagagtta ggcagggata ttcaccatta tcgtttcaga
     3901 cccacctccc aaccccgagg ggacccgaca ggcccgaagg aatagaagaa gaaggtggag
     3961 agagagacag agacagatcc attcgattag tgaacggatc tcgacggtat cggttaactt
     4021 ttaaaagaaa aggggggatt ggggggtaca gtgcagggga aagaatagta gacataatag
     4081 caacagacat acaaactaaa gaattacaaa aacaaattac aaaaattcaa aattttatcg
     4141 atcacgagac tagcctcgag aagcttgata tcgaattccc acggggttgg ggttgcgcct
     4201 tttccaaggc agccctgggt ttgcgcaggg acgcggctgc tctgggcgtg gttccgggaa
     4261 acgcagcggc gccgaccctg ggtctcgcac attcttcacg tccgttcgca gcgtcacccg
     4321 gatcttcgcc gctacccttg tgggcccccc ggcgacgctt cctgctccgc ccctaagtcg
     4381 ggaaggttcc ttgcggttcg cggcgtgccg gacgtgacaa acggaagccg cacgtctcac
     4441 tagtaccctc gcagacggac agcgccaggg agcaatggca gcgcgccgac cgcgatgggc
     4501 tgtggccaat agcggctgct cagcggggcg cgccgagagc agcggccggg aaggggcggt
     4561 gcgggaggcg gggtgtgggg cggtagtgtg ggccctgttc ctgcccgcgc ggtgttccgc
     4621 attctgcaag cctccggagc gcacgtcggc agtcggctcc ctcgttgacc gaatcaccga
     4681 cctctctccc cagggggatc caccggttcg tcgactagtc cagtgtggtg gaattctgca
     4741 gatatcaaca agtttgtaca aaaaagcagg ctccaccatg gagatgccag aggaacccgc
     4801 caacagtggg cattcactac ccccggttta tatttacagt cccgagtatg tcagcatctg
     4861 cgactccctt gtgaaggtcc ccaaacgggc cagtatggtc aacgaagacg aggcgccatc
     4921 tagaaggaag gcgtcgggtc aggtgtcgtc aaggctggag cgcctgaccc tccagtccag
     4981 cactagtatg gtgagcaagg gcgaggagct gttcaccggg gttgtgccca tcctggtcga
     5041 gctggacggc gacgtaaacg gccacaagtt cagcgtccgc ggcgagggcg agggcgatgc
     5101 caccaacggc aagctgaccc tgaagttcat ctgcaccacc ggcaagctgc ccgtgccctg
     5161 gcccaccctc gtgaccacct tcggctacgg cgtggcctgc ttcagccgct accccgacca
     5221 catgaagcag cacgacttct tcaagtccgc catgcccgaa ggctacgtcc aggagcgcac
     5281 catctctttc aaggacgacg gtacctacaa gacccgcgcc gaggtgaagt tcgagggcga
     5341 caccctggtg aaccgcatcg agctgaaggg catcgacttc aaggaggacg gcaacatcct
     5401 ggggcacaag ctggagtaca acttcaacag ccacaacgtc tatatcacgg ccgacaagca
     5461 gaagaacggc atcaaggcta acttcaagat ccgccacaac gttgaggacg gcagcgtgca
     5521 gctcgccgac cactaccagc agaacacccc catcggcgac ggccccgtgc tgctgcccga
     5581 caaccactac ctgagccatc agtccgccct gagcaaagac cccaacgaga agcgcgatca
     5641 catggtcctg ctggagttcg tgaccgccgc ctaagcggcc gcactcgaga tatctagacc
     5701 cagctttctt gtacaaagtg gttgatatcc agcacagtgg cggccgctcg acaatcaacc
     5761 tctggattac aaaatttgtg aaagattgac tggtattctt aactatgttg ctccttttac
     5821 gctatgtgga tacgctgctt taatgccttt gtatcatgct attgcttccc gtatggcttt
     5881 cattttctcc tccttgtata aatcctggtt gctgtctctt tatgaggagt tgtggcccgt
     5941 tgtcaggcaa cgtggcgtgg tgtgcactgt gtttgctgac gcaaccccca ctggttgggg
     6001 cattgccacc acctgtcagc tcctttccgg gactttcgct ttccccctcc ctattgccac
     6061 ggcggaactc atcgccgcct gccttgcccg ctgctggaca ggggctcggc tgttgggcac
     6121 tgacaattcc gtggtgttgt cggggaagct gacgtccttt ccatggctgc tcgcctgtgt
     6181 tgccacctgg attctgcgcg ggacgtcctt ctgctacgtc ccttcggccc tcaatccagc
     6241 ggaccttcct tcccgcggcc tgctgccggc tctgcggcct cttccgcgtc ttcgccttcg
     6301 ccctcagacg agtcggatct ccctttgggc cgcctccccg cctggaattc taccgggtag
     6361 gggaggcgct tttcccaagg cagtctggag catgcgcttt agcagccccg ctgggcactt
     6421 ggcgctacac aagtggcctc tggcctcgca cacattccac atccaccggt aggcgccaac
     6481 cggctccgtt ctttggtggc cccttcgcgc caccttctac tcctccccta gtcaggaagt
     6541 tcccccccgc cccgcagctc gcgtcgtgca ggacgtgaca aatggaagta gcacgtctca
     6601 ctagtctcgt gcagatggac agcaccgctg agcaatggaa gcgggtaggc ctttggggca
     6661 gcggccaata gcagctttgc tccttcgctt tctgggctca gaggctggga aggggtgggt
     6721 ccgggggcgg gctcaggggc gggctcaggg gcggggcggg cgcccgaagg tcctccggag
     6781 gcccggcatt ctgcacgctt caaaagcgca cgtctgccgc gctgttctcc tcttcctcat
     6841 ctccgggcct ttcgacctgc agcccaagct taccatgacc gagtacaagc ccacggtgcg
     6901 cctcgccacc cgcgacgacg tccccagggc cgtacgcacc ctcgccgccg cgttcgccga
     6961 ctaccccgcc acgcgccaca ccgtcgatcc ggaccgccac atcgagcggg tcaccgagct
     7021 gcaagaactc ttcctcacgc gcgtcgggct cgacatcggc aaggtgtggg tcgcggacga
     7081 cggcgccgcg gtggcggtct ggaccacgcc ggagagcgtc gaagcggggg cggtgttcgc
     7141 cgagatcggc ccgcgcatgg ccgagttgag cggttcccgg ctggccgcgc agcaacagat
     7201 ggaaggcctc ctggcgccgc accggcccaa ggagcccgcg tggttcctgg ccaccgtcgg
     7261 cgtctcgccc gaccaccagg gcaagggtct gggcagcgcc gtcgtgctcc ccggagtgga
     7321 ggcggccgag cgcgccgggg tgcccgcctt cctggagacc tccgcgcccc gcaacctccc
     7381 cttctacgag cggctcggct tcaccgtcac cgccgacgtc gaggtgcccg aaggaccgcg
     7441 cacctggtgc atgacccgca agcccggtgc ctgacgcccg ccccacgacc cgcagcgccc
     7501 gaccgaaagg agcgcacgac cccatgcatc tcgagggccc ggtaccttta agaccaatga
     7561 cttacaaggc agctgtagat cttagccact ttttaaaaga aaagggggga ctggaagggc
     7621 tagctcactc ccaacgaaga caagatctgc tttttgcttg tactgggtct ctctggttag
     7681 accagatctg agcctgggag ctctctggct gcctagggaa cccactgctt aagcctcaat
     7741 aaagcttgcc ttgagtgctt caagtagtgt gtgcccgtct gttgtgtgac tctggtaact
     7801 agagatccct cagacccttt tagtcagtgt ggaaaatctc tagcagtagt agttcatgtc
     7861 atcttattat tcagtattta taacttgcaa agaaatgaat atcagagagt gagaggaact
     7921 tgtttattgc agcttataat ggttacaaat aaagcaatag catcacaaat ttcacaaata
     7981 aagcattttt ttcactgcat tctagttgtg gtttgtccaa actcatcaat gtatcttatc
     8041 atgtctggct ctagctatcc cgcccctaac tccgcccagt tccgcccatt ctccgcccca
     8101 tggctgacta atttttttta tttatgcaga ggccgaggcc gcctcggcct ctgagctatt
     8161 ccagaagtag tgaggaggct tttttggagg cctaggcttt tgcgtcgaga cgtacccaat
     8221 tcgccctata gtgagtcgta ttacgcgcgc tcactggccg tcgttttaca acgtcgtgac
     8281 tgggaaaacc ctggcgttac ccaacttaat cgccttgcag cacatccccc tttcgccagc
     8341 tggcgtaata gcgaagaggc ccgcaccgat cgcccttccc aacagttgcg cagcctgaat
     8401 ggcgaatggc gcgnnnnnnn nnnnnnnnnn nnnnnnnnnn nnnnnnnnnn nnnnnnnnnn
     8461 nnnnnnnnnn nnnnnnnnnn nnnnnnnnnn nnnnnnnnnn nnnnnnnnnn nnnnnnnnnn
     8521 nnnnnnnnnn nnnnnnncnn nnnnnnnnnn nnnnnnnnnn nnnnnnnnnn nnnnnnnnnn
     8581 nnnnnnnnnn nnnnnnnnnn nnnnnnnnnn nnnnnnnnnn nnnnnnnnna nnnnnnnnnn
     8641 nnnnnnnnnn nnnnnnnnnn nnnnnnnnnn nnnnnnnnnc ctttgacgtt ggagtccacg
     8701 ttctttaata gtggactctt gttccaaact ggaacaacac tcaaccctat ctcggtctat
     8761 tcttttgatt tataagggat tttgccgatt tcggcctatt ggttaaaaaa tgagctgatt
     8821 taacaaaaat ttaacgcgaa ttttaacaaa atattaacgt ttacaatttc c
//
