>Addgene plasmid #59153 | pLentiPGK Puro DEST PKAKTRClover | addgene partial sequence | sequence record 95754 | Futet-R 5'-CAAAGGCATTAAAGCAGCGT-3'
GTAAAAGGAGCAACATAGTTAAGAATACCAGTCAATCTTTCACAAATTTTGTAATCCAGAGGTTGATTGT
CGAGCGGCCGCCACTGTGCTGGATATCAACCACTTTGTACAAGAAAGCTGGGTCTAGATATCTCGAGTGC
GGCCGCTTAGGCGGCGGTCACGAACTCCAGCAGGACCATGTGATCGCGCTTCTCGTTGGGGTCTTTGCTC
AGGGCGGACTGATGGCTCAGGTAGTGGTTGTCGGGCAGCAGCACGGGGCCGTCGCCGATGGGGGTGTTCT
GCTGGTAGTGGTCGGCGAGCTGCACGCTGCCGTCCTCAACGTTGTGGCGGATCTTGAAGTTAGCCTTGAT
GCCGTTCTTCTGCTTGTCGGCCGTGATATAGACGTTGTGGCTGTTGAAGTTGTACTCCAGCTTGTGCCCC
AGGATGTTGCCGTCCTCCTTGAAGTCGATGCCCTTCAGCTCGATGCGGTTCACCAGGGTGTCGCCCTCGA
ACTTCACCTCGGCGCGGGTCTTGTAGGTACCGTCGTCCTTGAAAGAGATGGTGCGCTCCTGGACGTAGCC
TTCGGGCATGGCGGACTTGAAGAAGTCGTGCTGCTTCATGTGGTCGGGGTAGCGGCTGAAGCAGGCCACG
CCGTA
