>Addgene plasmid #59153 | pLentiPGK Puro DEST PKAKTRClover | addgene partial sequence | sequence record 95757 | hPGK-F 5'-GTGTTCCGCATTCTGCAAG-3'
GTCGGCTCCCTCGTTGACCGAATCACCGACCTCTCTCCCCAGGGGGATCCACCGGTTCGTCGACTAGTCC
AGTGTGGTGGAATTCTGCAGATATCAACAAGTTTGTACAAAAAAGCAGGCTCCACCATGGAGATGCCAGA
GGAACCCGCCAACAGTGGGCATTCACTACCCCCGGTTTATATTTACAGTCCCGAGTATGTCAGCATCTGC
GACTCCCTTGTGAAGGTCCCCAAACGGGCCAGTATGGTCAACGAAGACGAGGCGCCATCTAGAAGGAAGG
CGTCGGGTCAGGTGTCGTCAAGGCTGGAGCGCCTGACCCTCCAGTCCAGCACTAGTATGGTGAGCAAGGG
CGAGGAGCTGTTCACCGGGGTTGTGCCCATCCTGGTCGAGCTGGACGGCGACGTAAACGGCCACAAGTTC
AGCGTCCGCGGCGAGGGCGAGGGCGATGCCACCAACGGCAAGCTGACCCTGAAGTTCATCTGCACCACCG
GCAAGCTGCCCGTGCCCTGGCCCACCCTCGTGACCACCTTCGGCTACGGCGTGGCCTGCTTCAGCCGCTA
CCCCGACCACATGAAGCAGCACGACTTCTTCAAGTCCGCCATGC
