>Addgene plasmid #59153 | pLentiPGK Puro DEST PKAKTRClover | addgene partial sequence | sequence record 96689 | mPGK-F 5'-cattctgcacgcttcaaaag-3'
GCTGTTCTCCTCTTCCTCATCTCCGGGCCTTTCGACCTGCAGCCCAAGCTTACCATGACCGAGTACAAGC
CCACGGTGCGCCTCGCCACCCGCGACGACGTCCCCAGGGCCGTACGCACCCTCGCCGCCGCGTTCGCCGA
CTACCCCGCCACGCGCCACACCGTCGATCCGGACCGCCACATCGAGCGGGTCACCGAGCTGCAAGAACTC
TTCCTCACGCGCGTCGGGCTCGACATCGGCAAGGTGTGGGTCGCGGACGACGGCGCCGCGGTGGCGGTCT
GGACCACGCCGGAGAGCGTCGAAGCGGGGGCGGTGTTCGCCGAGATCGGCCCGCGCATGGCCGAGTTGAG
CGGTTCCCGGCTGGCCGCGCAGCAACAGATGGAAGGCCTCCTGGCGCCGCACCGGCCCAAGGAGCCCGCG
TGGTTCCTGGCCACCGTCGGCGTCTCGCCCGACCACCAGGGCAAGGGTCTGGGCAGCGCCGTCGTGCTCC
CCGGAGTGGAGGCGGCCGAGCGCGCCGGGGTGCCCGCCTTCCTGGAGACCTCCGCGCCCCGCAACCTCCC
CTTCTACGAGCGGCTCGGCTTCACCGTCACCGCCGACGTCGAGGTGCCCGAAGGACCGCGCACCTGGTGC
ATGACCCGCAAGCC
