>Addgene plasmid #59153 | pLentiPGK Puro DEST PKAKTRClover | addgene partial sequence | sequence record 96690 | puro-variant-R 5'-gtgggcttgtactcggtcat-3'
GGTCGAAAGGCCCGGAGATGAGGAAGAGGAGAACAGCGCGGCAGACGTGCGCTTTTGAAGCGTGCAGAAT
GCCGGGCCTCCGGAGGACCTTCGGGCGCCCGCCCCGCCCCTGAGCCCGCCCCTGAGCCCGCCCCCGGACC
CACCCCTTCCCAGCCTCTGAGCCCAGAAAGCGAAGGAGCAAAGCTGCTATTGGCCGCTGCCCCAAAGGCC
TACCCGCTTCCATTGCTCAGCGGTGCTGTCCATCTGCACGAGACTAGTGAGACGTGCTACTTCCATTTGT
CACGTCCTGCACGACGCGAGCTGCGGGGCGGGGGGGAACTTCCTGACTAGGGGAGGAGTAGAAGGTGGCG
CGAAGGGGCCACCAAAGAACGGAGCCGGTTGGCGCCTACCGGTGGATGTGGAATGTGTGCGAGGCCAGAG
GCCACTTGTGTAGCGCCAAGTGCCCAGCGGGGCTGCTAAAGCGCATGCTCCAGACTGCCTTGGGAAAAGC
GCCTCCCCTACCCGGTAGAATTCCAGGCGGGGAGGCGGCCCAAAGGGAGATCCGACTCGTCTGAGGGCGA
AGGCGAA
